>Addgene plasmid #237035 | NanoBiT Assay Vector, cMyc | addgene full sequence | sequence record 471892 | Addgene NGS Result
TTGAAATCCTTTTTTTCTGCGCGTAATCTGCTGCTTGCAAACAAAAAAACCACCGCTACCAGCGGTGGTT
TGTTTGCCGGATCAAGAGCTACCAACTCTTTTTCCGAAGGTAACTGGCTTCAGCAGAGCGCAGATACCAA
ATACTGTCCTTCTAGTGTAGCCGTAGTTAGGCCACCACTTCAAGAACTCTGTAGCACCGCCTACATACCT
CGCTCTGCTAATCCTGTTACCAGTGGCTGCTGCCAGTGGCGATAAGTCGTGTCTTACCGGGTTGGACTCA
AGACGATAGTTACCGGATAAGGCGCAGCGGTCGGGCTGAACGGGGGGTTCGTGCACACAGCCCAGCTTGG
AGCGAACGACCTACACCGAACTGAGATACCTACAGCGTGAGCTATGAGAAAGCGCCACGCTTCCCGAAGG
GAGAAAGGCGGACAGGTATCCGGTAAGCGGCAGGGTCGGAACAGGAGAGCGCACGAGGGAGCTTCCAGGG
GGAAACGCCTGGTATCTTTATAGTCCTGTCGGGTTTCGCCACCTCTGACTTGAGCGTCGATTTTTGTGAT
GCTCGTCAGGGGGGCGGAGCCTATGGAAAAACGCCAGCAACGCGGCCTTTTTACGGTTCCTGGCCTTTTG
CTGGCCTTTTGCTCACATGTTCTTTCCTGCGTTATCCCCTGATTCTGTGGATAACCGTATTACCGCCTTT
GAGTGAGCTGATACCGGGTAGAAAGCCAGTCCGCAGAAACGGTGCTGACCCCGGATGAATGTCAGCTACT
GGGCTATCTGGACAAGGGAAAACGCAAGCGCAAAGAGGATCCTTATCGCTATCGATTCACACAAAAAACC
AACACACAGATGTAATGAAAATAAAGATATTTTATTGCGGCCATCGTGATGGCAGGTTGGGCGTCGCTTG
GTCGGTCATTTCGAACCCCAGAGTCCCGCTCAGAAGAACTCGTCAAGAAGGCGATAGAAGGCGATGCGCT
GCGAATCGGGAGCGGCGATACCGTAAAGCACGAGGAAGCGGTCAGCCCATTCGCCGCCAAGCTCTTCAGC
AATATCACGGGTAGCCAACGCTATGTCCTGATAGCGGTCCGCCACACCCAGCCGGCCACAGTCGATGAAT
CCAGAAAAGCGGCCATTTTCCACCATGATATTCGGCAAGCAGGCATCGCCATGGGTCACGACGAGATCCT
CGCCGTCGGGCATGCGCGCCTTGAGCCTGGCGAACAGTTCGGCTGGCGCGAGCCCCTGATGCTCTTCGTC
CAGATCATCCTGATCGACAAGACCGGCTTCCATCCGAGTACGTGCTCGCTCGATGCGATGTTTCGCTTGG
TGGTCGAATGGGCAGGTAGCCGGATCAAGCGTATGCAGCCGCCGCATTGCATCAGCCATGATGGATACTT
TCTCGGCAGGAGCAAGGTGAGATGACAGGAGATCCTGCCCCGGCACTTCGCCCAATAGCAGCCAGTCCCT
TCCCGCTTCAGTGACAACGTCGAGCACAGCTGCGCAAGGAACGCCCGTCGTGGCCAGCCACGATAGCCGC
GCTGCCTCGTCCTGCAGTTCATTCAGGGCACCGGACAGGTCGGTCTTGACAAAAAGAACCGGGCGCCCCT
GCGCTGACAGCCGGAACACGGCGGCATCAGAGCAGCCGATTGTCTGTTGTGCCCAGTCATAGCCGAATAG
CCTCTCCACCCAAGCGGCCGGAGAACCTGCGTGCAATCCATCTTGTTCAATCATGATCTGCCTCCTGGGT
TTAGTTCCTCACCTTGTCGTATTATACTATGCCGATATACTATGCCGATGATTAATTGTCAACAGTTAAT
TAAGCTTTTTGCAAAAGCCTAGGCCTCCAAAAAAGCCTCCTCACTACTTCTGGAATAGCTCAGAGGCCGA
GGCGGCCTCGGCCTCTGCATAAATAAAAAAAATTAGTCAGCCATGGGGCGGAGAATGGGCGGAACTGGGC
GGAGTTAGGGGCGGGATGGGCGGAGTTAGGGGCGGGACTATGGTTGCTGACTAATTGAGATGCATGCTTT
GCATACTTCTGCCTGCTGGGGAGCCTGGGGACTTTCCACACCTGGTTGCTGACTAATTGAGATGCATGCT
TTGCATACTTCTGCCTGCTGGGGAGCCTGGGGACTTTCCACACCCTAACTGACACACATTCCACAGCTGG
TTCTTTCCGCCTCAGAAGGTACCTAACCAAGTTCCTCTTTCAGAGGTTATTTCAGGCCATGGTGCTGCGC
AGATCCGCGTATGCGGTGTGAAATACCGCACAGATGCGTAAGGAGAAAATACCGCATCAGGAAATTGTAA
GCGTTAATATTTTGTTAAAATTCGATTTTACCACATTTGTAGAGGTTTTACTTGCTTAAAAAAACCTCCC
ACATCTCCCCCTGAACCTGAAACATAAAATGAATGCAATTGTTGTTGTTAACTTGTTTATTGCAGCTTAT
AATGGTTACAAATAAAGCAATAGCATCACAAATTTCACAAATAAAGCATTTTTTTCACTGCATTCTAGTT
GTGGTTTGTCCAAACTCATCAATGTATCTTATCATGTCTGCTCGAAGCGGCCGCCCCAAGGGGTTATGCT
AGTTATTGCTCAGCGGTGGCAGCAGCCAACTCAGCTTCCTTTCGGGCTTTGTTAGCAGCCGGATCAGCTT
GCATGCCTGCAGGTCGACTCTAGAGTCGCGGCCTTAGCTGTTGATGGTTACTCGGAACAGCATGGAGCCG
TCGGGGGTGATCAGGCGCTCGTCGATAATTTTGTTGCCGTTCCACAGGGTCCCTGTTACAGTGATCTTTT
TGCCGTCGAACACGGCGATGCCTTCATACGGCCGTCCGAAATAGTTCAGCATGTTCGGCGTAACCCCGTC
GATTACCAGTGTGCCATAGGGCAGGATCACCTTAAAGTGATGATCATCCACAGGGTACACCACCTTAAAC
ACCTCTTCGATCTGGGCCATTTGGTCGGCGCTCAGACCTTCATACGGGATGATGACATGGATGTCGATCT
TCAGGGCATTTTCACCGCTCCGGACAATCCTTTGGATCGGAGTTACGGACACGGCGAGATTCTGCAGCAA
ACTGGACACACCTCCCTGTTCAAGGACTTGGTCCAGGTTGTAGGCGGCTGTCTGTTCCCAGTCCCCAACG
AAATCTTCGAGTGTGAAGACACCGCTCGAGCCTCCACCTCCGCTCCCGCCACCACCTGAACTGCCTTGAG
AAACCGCACAAGAGTTCCGTAGCTGTTCAAGTTTGTGTTTCAACTGTTCTCGTCGTTTCCGCAACAAGTC
CTCTTCAGAAATGAGCTTTTGCTCCTCTGCTTGGACGGACAGGATGTATGCTGTGGCTTTTTTAAGGATA
ACTACCTTGGGGGCCTTTTCATTGTTTTCCAACTCCGGGATCTGGTCACGCAGGGCAAAAAAGCTCCGTT
TTAGCTCGTTCCTCCTCTGGCGCTCCAAGACGTTGTGTGTTCGCCTCTTGACATTCTCCTCGGTGTCCGA
GGACCTGGGGCTGGTGCATTTTCGGTTGTTGCTGATCTGTCTCAGGACTCTGACACTGTCCAACTTGACC
CTCTTGGCAGCAGGATAGTCCTTCCGAGTGGAGGGAGGCGCTGCGTAGTTGTGCTGATGTGTGGAGACGT
GGCACCTCTTGAGGACCAGTGGGCTGTGAGGAGGTTTGCTGTGGCCTCCAGCAGAAGGTGATCCAGACTC
TGACCTTTTGCCAGGAGCCTGCCTCTTTTCCACAGAAACAACATCGATTTCTTCCTCATCTTCTTGTTCC
TCCTCAGAGTCGCTGCTGGTGGTGGGCGGTGTCTCCTCATGGAGCACCAGGGGCTCGGGGCTGCCCTGCG
GGGAGGACTCCGTCGAGGAGAGCAGAGAATCCGAGGACGGAGAGAAGGCGCTGGAGTCTTGCGAGGCGCA
GGACTTGGGCGAGCTGCTGTCGTTGAGAGGGTAGGGGAAGACCACCGAGGGGTCGATGCACTCTGAGGCG
GCGGCGCTCAGATCCTGCAGGTACAAGCTGGAGGTGGAGCAGACGCTGTGGCCGCGGGCGGGGTTCGGGC
TGCCGCTGTCTTTGCGCGCAGCCTGGTAGGAGGCCAGCTTCTCTGAGACGAGCTTGGCGGCGGCCGAGAA
GCCGCTCCACATACAGTCCTGGATGATGATGTTTTTGATGAAGGTCTCGTCGTCCGGGTCGCAGATGAAA
CTCTGGTTCACCATGTCTCCTCCCAGCAGCTCGGTCACCATCTCCAGCTGGTCGGCCGTGGAGAAGCTCC
CGCCACCGCCGTCGTTGTCTCCCCGAAGGGAGAAGGGTGTGACCGCAACGTAGGAGGGCGAGCAGAGCCC
GGAGCGGCGGCTAGGGGACAGGGGCGGGGTGGGCAGCAGCTCGAATTTCTTCCAGATATCCTCGCTGGGC
GCCGGGGGCTGCAGCTCGCTCTGCTGCTGCTGCTGGTAGAAGTTCTCCTCCTCGTCGCAGTAGAAATACG
GCTGCACCGAGTCGTAGTCGAGGTCATAGTTCCTGTTGGTGAAGCTAACGTTGAGGGGCATGGCGATCGC
TAGCCCTATAGTGAGTCGTATTAATACTCTAGCCTTAAGAGCTGTAATTGAACTGGGAGTGGACACCTGT
GGAGAGAAAGGCAAAGTGGATGTCAGTAAGACCAATAGGTGCCTATCAGAAACGCAAGAGTCTTCTCTGT
CTCGACAAGCCCAGTTTCTATTGGTCTCCTTAAACCTGTCTTGTAACCTTGATACTTACCTGCCCAGTGC
CTCACGACCAACTTCTGCAGCTTAAGTTCGAGACTGTTGTGTCAGAAGCACTGACTGCGTTAGCAATTTA
ACTGTGATAAACTACCGCAATAAAGCTTCTAGTGATCTGACGGTTCACTAAACCAGCTCTGCTTATATAG
ACCTCCCACCGTACACGCCTACCGCCCATTTGCGTCAACGGGGCGGGGTTATTACGACATTTTGGAAAGT
CCCGTTGATTTTGGTGCCAAAACAAACTCCCATTGACGTCAATGGGGTGGAGACTTGGAAATCCCCGTGA
GTCAAACCGCTATCCACGCCCATTGGTGTACTGCCAAAACCGCATCACCATGGTAATAGCGATGACTAAT
ACGTAGATGTACTGCCAAGTAGGAAAGTCCCGTAAGGTCATGTACTGGGCATAATGCCAGGCGGGCCATT
TACCGTCATTGACGTCAATAGGGGGCGGACTTGGCATATGATACACTTGATGTACTGCCAAGTGGGCAGT
TTACCGTAAATACTCCACCCATTGACGTCAATGGAAAGTCCCTATTGGCGTTACTATGGGAACATACGTC
ATTATTGACGTCAATGGGCGGGGGTCGTTGGGCGGTCAGCCAGGCGGGCCATTTACCGTAAGTTATGTAA
CGCGGAACTCCATATATGGGCTATGAACTAATGACCCCGTAATTGATTACTATTAATAACTAGTCAATAA
TCAATGCCAACATGGCGGTCATATTGGACATGAGCCAATATAAATGTACATATTATGATATAGATACAAC
GTATGCAATGGCCAATAGCCAATATTGATTTATGCTATATAACCAATGAATAATATGGCTAATGGCCAAT
ATTGAAGATCTCGATCCTCTACGCCGGACGCATCGTGGCCGGAGTACTGCGGTTTATCTCGATGGCTACG
AGGGCAGACAGTAAGTGGATTTACCATAATCCCTTAATTGTACGCACCGCTAAAACGCGTTCAGCGCGAT
CACGGCAGCAGACAGGTAAAAATGGCAACAAACCACCCGAAAAACTGCCGCAATCGCGCCTGATAAATTT
TAACCGTATGAATACCTATGCAACCAGAGGGTACAGGCCACATTACCCCCACTTAATCCACTGAAGCTGC
CATTTTTCATGGTTTCACCATCCCAGCGAAGGGCCATCCAGCGTGCGTTCCTGTATTTCCGGACTATAAA
AGGATCTAGGTGAAGATCCTTTTTGATAATCTCATGACCAAAATCCCTTAACGTGAGTTTTCGTTCCACT
GAGCGTCAGACCCCGTAGAAAAGATCAAAGGATCTTC
Features (pLannotate 1.2.2; 20 found; start..end, strand, type, name):
      1..589     +  rep_origin     ori: high-copy-number ColE1/pMB1/pBR322/pUC origin of replication
    718..807     +  CDS            tnpA (fragment): TN5P_ECOLX - Also known as tnp. Experimental evidence at protein level: Swiss-Prot protein existence level 1. Mediates transposition of transposon Tn5 by a 'cut and paste' mechanism. First, the monomeric transposase binds the 19 bp inverted DNA repeats flanking the transposon. Then, dimerization of the DNA- bound transposase creates a synaptic DNA complex. After nicking of the first DNA strand, excision of the transposon proceeds through a series of intermediates. The transposase then mediates the insertion of the transposon at a new site by strand transfer. The activity of the wild- type tran
    828..876     -  polyA_signal   poly(A) signal: synthetic polyadenylation signal
    943..1734    -  CDS            neo: KKA2_KLEPN - Also known as kan, nptII. Experimental evidence at protein level: Swiss-Prot protein existence level 1. Resistance to kanamycin, neomycin, paromomycin, ribostamycin, butirosin and gentamicin B. From Klebsiella pneumoniae.
   1766..1813    -  promoter       EM7 promoter: synthetic bacterial promoter&nbsp
   1828..2185    -  promoter       SV40 promoter: SV40 enhancer and early promoter
   2250..2301    +  misc_feature   bom (fragment): basis of mobility region from pBR322
   2302..2334    -  rep_origin     M13 ori (fragment): M13 bacteriophage origin of replication; arrow indicates direction of (+) strand synthesis
   2339..2407    +  CDS            large T antigen (fragment): large T antigen from SV40 (simian virus 40)
   2430..2551    +  polyA_signal   SV40 poly(A) signal: SV40 polyadenylation signal
   2573..2592    -  terminator     T7 terminator (fragment): transcription terminator for bacteriophage T7 RNA polymerase
   2600..2649    -  CDS            SET1 (fragment): solubility-enhancement tag derived from T7 phage gene 10B
   2656..2685    -  misc_feature   MCS (fragment): pUC18/19 multiple cloning site
   2700..3170    -  CDS            Nluc (fragment): NanoLuc® luciferase human codon-optimized
   3225..4541    -  CDS            MYC: MYC_HUMAN - Also known as BHLHE39. Experimental evidence at protein level: Swiss-Prot protein existence level 1. Transcription factor that binds DNA in a non-specific manner, yet also specifically recognizes the core sequence 5'-CAC[GA]TG-3'. Activates the transcription of growth-related genes. Binds to the VEGFA promoter, promoting VEGFA production and subsequent sprouting angiogenesis (PubMed:24940000). Regulator of somatic reprogramming, controls self-renewal of embryonic stem cells. Functions with TAF6L to activate target gene expression through RNA polymerase II pause release (By similari
   4555..4573    -  promoter       T7 promoter: promoter for bacteriophage T7 RNA polymerase
   4617..4749    -  intron         chimeric intron: chimera between introns from human β-globin and immunoglobulin heavy chain genes
   4888..5087    -  promoter       CMV promoter: human cytomegalovirus (CMV) immediate early promoter
   5089..5466    -  enhancer       CMV enhancer: human cytomegalovirus immediate early enhancer
   5659..5942    -  misc_feature   cer region: ColE1-derived recombination site that helps to maintain plasmids as monomers
