[The description below was written by a language model from this plasmid's Addgene catalogue record and pLannotate feature annotations shown in this document.]
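Description:
NanoBiT Assay Vector, cMyc is a mammalian expression plasmid of about 6.1 kb built on the pFC215K LgBiT CMV-neo Flexi Vector backbone. It is designed to produce human c-Myc (MYC) fused at its C terminus to LgBiT, the large subunit of the split NanoLuc luciferase used in NanoBiT complementation assays. It replicates in E. coli from a high-copy ColE1/pUC-type origin, and a ColE1 cer site helps keep the plasmid monomeric. A single neo (nptII) gene provides selection in both hosts. It is driven by tandem SV40 early and bacterial EM7 promoters and followed by a synthetic poly(A) signal, giving kanamycin resistance in bacteria and G418 resistance in mammalian cells.

The expression cassette consists of the CMV immediate-early enhancer and promoter, a chimeric β-globin/immunoglobulin intron that aids expression, and a T7 promoter just upstream of the coding region that could support in vitro transcription. The unmutated MYC open reading frame follows. Downstream of it the annotation tool detects a partial NanoLuc match, which is consistent with the LgBiT fragment. An SV40 poly(A) signal lies beyond the fusion, although the table annotates it on the opposite strand from the cassette. Several other short hits (fragments of Tn5 transposase, large T antigen, M13 ori, bom, SET1, MCS and T7 terminator) are probably backbone remnants or chance matches rather than functional parts.

LgBiT has little activity alone and regains luminescence when brought close to its small complementary peptide partner. The construct is therefore suited to monitoring c-Myc protein–protein interactions in live transfected cells, when co-expressed with a candidate partner carrying the complementary tag. The record does not specify a particular partner.
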