Addgene plasmid #237035: NanoBiT Assay Vector, cMyc
Purpose: Express cMyc-LgBiT Fusion Protein in Mammalian Cells under a CMV promoter
Depositing lab: Promega Corporation.
Backbone
  Vector backbone: pFC215K LgBiT CMV-neo Flexi Vector
  Vector type: Mammalian Expression
  Selectable markers: Neomycin (select with G418)
Growth in bacteria
  Bacterial resistance: Kanamycin, 50 μg/mL
  Growth temperature: 37°C
  Growth strain: DH5alpha
  Copy number: High Copy
Gene/Insert
  Gene/Insert name: cMyc
  Species: H. sapiens (human)
  Mutation: None
  Entrez Gene: MYC (a.k.a. MRTL, MYCC, bHLHe39, c-Myc)
  Promoter: CMV
  Tag / fusion protein: LgBiT (C terminal on backbone)
  Cloning method: Other
Terms and licenses: Academic/Nonprofit Terms; Industry Terms
How to cite: NanoBiT Assay Vector, cMyc was a gift from Promega Corporation (Addgene plasmid # 237035 ; http://n2t.net/addgene:237035 ; RRID:Addgene_237035)
